Addgene plasmid #170675: pStr-KDEL_APV-SBP-DsRed2-ER-5
Purpose: Expresses ER-targeted streptavidin-KDEL (hook) and SBP-DsRed2 targeted to the ER lumen with an N-terminal APV tripeptide (cargo) for RUSH.
Depositing lab: Ke Xu. Depositing organization: University of California, Berkeley. Publication: SURF4-induced tubular ERGIC selectively expedites ER-to-Golgi transport. Yan R, Chen K, Wang B, Xu K. Dev Cell. 2022 Feb 28;57(4):512-525.e8. doi: 10.1016/j.devcel.2021.12.018. Epub 2022 Jan 19. PubMed 35051356.
Backbone
  Vector backbone: Str-KDEL_SBP-EGFP-Ecadherin
  Backbone manufacturer: Franck Perez Lab (Addgene #65286)
  Backbone size w/o insert (bp): 4407
  Total vector size (bp): 5919
  Vector type: Mammalian Expression
Growth in bacteria
  Bacterial resistance: Ampicillin, 100 μg/mL
  Growth temperature: 37°C
  Growth strain: DH5alpha
  Copy number: High Copy
Gene/Insert 1
  Gene/Insert name: APV-SBP-DsRed2-ER-5
  Species: Synthetic
  Insert size (bp): 888
  Promoter: IRES
  Cloning method: Restriction Enzyme; 5′ cloning site AscI (not destroyed); 3′ cloning site XbaI (not destroyed)
  Sequencing primers: 5′ IRES-F; 3′ SV40pA-R
Gene/Insert 2
  Gene/Insert name: streptavidin-KDEL
  Species: Synthetic
  Insert size (bp): 624
  Promoter: T7
  Cloning method: Unknown
  Sequencing primers: 5′ T7
Terms and licenses: Academic/Nonprofit Terms; Industry Terms: Not Available to Industry
Depositor comments: Please see the Genbank file under Resource Information for an annotated sequence file from the depositing laboratory.
How to cite: pStr-KDEL_APV-SBP-DsRed2-ER-5 was a gift from Ke Xu (Addgene plasmid # 170675 ; http://n2t.net/addgene:170675 ; RRID:Addgene_170675)
