[The description below was written by a language model from this plasmid's Addgene catalogue record and pLannotate feature annotations shown in this document.]
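Description:
pStr-KDEL_APV-SBP-DsRed2-ER-5 is a bicistronic mammalian expression plasmid for the RUSH (retention using selective hooks) assay, built on the Str-KDEL_SBP-EGFP-Ecadherin backbone. It is about 5.9 kb and is maintained in E. coli through a high-copy ColE1/pUC-type origin with ampicillin selection (β-lactamase under its own promoter). No mammalian selection marker appears in the record or the feature table, which is consistent with transient transfection.

A single transcription unit is driven by the CMV immediate-early enhancer and promoter. The catalogue lists T7 and IRES under "promoter" for the two inserts, but the annotated T7 promoter lies just downstream of CMV, where it also serves as a sequencing primer site, and the IRES is a translation element rather than a promoter. The first cistron encodes the hook: core streptavidin preceded by a short fragment matching human STIM1, presumably acting as an ER signal sequence, and carrying a KDEL retrieval motif that keeps it in the ER lumen. A chimeric intron and an EMCV IRES follow, allowing cap-independent translation of the second cistron, the cargo. This is DsRed2 fused to a streptavidin-binding peptide (SBP) and directed to the ER lumen, designed to display an N-terminal APV tripeptide. The SBP and targeting segments are not individually annotated by the automated tool. An SV40 polyadenylation signal terminates the transcript.

In RUSH, the SBP-tagged cargo is held in the ER through binding to the streptavidin hook. Adding biotin competes for that interaction and releases the cargo synchronously, so its exit can be followed by red fluorescence. The associated work concerns SURF4-dependent ER-to-Golgi transport, so the APV tripeptide is presumably there to test how the cargo's N-terminus affects export, although the record does not say this directly.
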