Features (pLannotate 1.2.2; 20 found; start..end, strand, type, name):
      1..380     +  enhancer       CMV enhancer: human cytomegalovirus immediate early enhancer
    381..584     +  promoter       CMV promoter: human cytomegalovirus (CMV) immediate early promoter
    580..613     +  LTR            5' LTR (truncated) (fragment): truncated 5' long terminal repeat (LTR) from HIV-1
    629..647     +  promoter       T7 promoter: promoter for bacteriophage T7 RNA polymerase
    720..833     +  CDS            STIM1 (fragment): STIM1_HUMAN - Also known as GOK From Homo sapiens (Human).
    819..1319    +  CDS            SAV_STRAV (fragment): Experimental evidence at protein level: Swiss-Prot protein existence level 1. The biological function of streptavidin is not known. Forms a strong non-covalent specific complex with biotin (one molecule of biotin per subunit of streptavidin). From Streptomyces avidinii.
   1412..1641    +  intron         chimeric intron: chimera between introns from adenovirus and immunoglobulin heavy chain genes
   1824..2286    +  misc_feature   IRES: internal ribosome entry site (IRES) of the encephalomyocarditis virus (EMCV)
   2505..3179    +  CDS            DsRed2: DsRed2 is a basic (constitutively fluorescent) red fluorescent protein published in 2006, derived from Discosoma sp..
   3212..3296    +  CDS            large T antigen (fragment): large T antigen from SV40 (simian virus 40)
   3319..3440    +  polyA_signal   SV40 poly(A) signal: SV40 polyadenylation signal
   3451..3502    +  polyA_signal   SV40 poly(A) signal (fragment): SV40 polyadenylation signal
   3566..3582    -  protein_bind   lac operator: The lac repressor binds to the lac operator to inhibit transcription in E. coli. This inhibition can be relieved by adding lactose or isopropyl-β-D-thiogalactopyranoside (IPTG). lac repressor encoded by lacI
   3590..3620    -  promoter       lac promoter: promoter for the E. coli lac operon
   3635..3656    -  protein_bind   CAP binding site: CAP binding activates transcription in the presence of cAMP. E. coli catabolite activator protein
   3669..3761    -  CDS            lacI (fragment): lac repressor; lacI; The lac repressor binds to the lac operator to inhibit transcription in E. coli. This inhibition can be relieved by adding lactose or isopropyl-β-D-thiogalactopyranoside (IPTG).
   3944..4532    -  rep_origin     ori: high-copy-number ColE1/pMB1/pBR322/pUC origin of replication
   4703..5563    -  CDS            AmpR: β-lactamase; bla; confers resistance to ampicillin, carbenicillin, and related antibiotics
   5564..5668    -  promoter       AmpR promoter: bla
   5727..5779    -  misc_feature   bom (fragment): basis of mobility region from pBR322
>Addgene plasmid #170675 | pStr-KDEL_APV-SBP-DsRed2-ER-5 | addgene full sequence | sequence record 335803 | Addgene NGS Result
GACATTGATTATTGACTAGTTATTAATAGTAATCAATTACGGGGTCATTAGTTCATAGCCCATATATGGA
GTTCCGCGTTACATAACTTACGGTAAATGGCCCGCCTGGCTGACCGCCCAACGACCCCCGCCCATTGACG
TCAATAATGACGTATGTTCCCATAGTAACGCCAATAGGGACTTTCCATTGACGTCAATGGGTGGAGTATT
TACGGTAAACTGCCCACTTGGCAGTACATCAAGTGTATCATATGCCAAGTACGCCCCCTATTGACGTCAA
TGACGGTAAATGGCCCGCCTGGCATTATGCCCAGTACATGACCTTATGGGACTTTCCTACTTGGCAGTAC
ATCTACGTATTAGTCATCGCTATTACCATGGTGATGCGGTTTTGGCAGTACATCAATGGGCGTGGATAGC
GGTTTGACTCACGGGGATTTCCAAGTCTCCACCCCATTGACGTCAATGGGAGTTTGTTTTGGCACCAAAA
TCAACGGGACTTTCCAAAATGTCGTAACAACTCCGCCCCATTGACGCAAATGGGCGGTAGGCGTGTACGG
TGGGAGGTCTATATAAGCAGAGCTCTCTGGCTAACTAGAGAACCCACTGCTTACTGGCTTATCGAAATTA
ATACGACTCACTATAGGGAGACCCAAGCTTGGTACCGAGCTCGGATCGATATCTGCGGCCTAGCTAGCGC
TTAAGGCCTGTTAACCGGTATGGATGTATGCGTCCGTCTTGCCCTGTGGCTCCTCTGGGGACTCCTCCTG
CACCAGGGCCAGAGCCTCAGCCATAGTCACAGTGAGAAGGCGACAGGAACCAGCTCGGGCGCCGGTTTAA
ACGACCCTAGCAAAGACTCAAAAGCTCAGGTGTCCGCTGCCGAGGCTGGCATTACTGGAACATGGTACAA
TCAGCTCGGGAGCACCTTTATTGTGACTGCTGGAGCCGATGGAGCCCTCACCGGAACATACGAATCTGCT
GTGGGAAACGCCGAATCACGGTACGTCCTCACTGGCCGATACGATAGTGCCCCTGCCACCGACGGATCTG
GGACTGCCCTGGGATGGACTGTCGCTTGGAAAAACAACTACCGGAATGCTCATTCTGCCACAACATGGAG
TGGACAGTACGTGGGAGGCGCTGAGGCTAGAATCAATACACAGTGGCTGCTCACATCTGGCACAACCGAG
GCAAATGCTTGGAAATCCACCCTGGTGGGACATGACACATTCACCAAAGTGAAACCCTCCGCCGCTTCAA
TCGATGCCGCCAAAAAAGCCGGAGTCAACAACGGCAATCCTCTGGATGCCGTCCAGCAGCTCGGACCGAA
AGATGAACTGTGAGCGGCCGCATAGATAACTGATCCAGTGTGCTGGAATTAATTCGCTGTCTGCGAGGGC
CAGCTGTTGGGGTGAGTACTCCCTCTCAAAAGCGGGCATGACTTCTGCGCTAAGATTGTCAGTTTCCAAA
AACGAGGAGGATTTGATATTCACCTGGCCCGCGGTGATGCCTTTGAGGGTGGCCGCGTCCATCTGGTCAG
AAAAGACAATCTTTTTGTTGTCAAGCTTGAGGTGTGGCAGGCTTGAGATCTGGCCATACACTTGAGTGAC
AATGACATCCACTTTGCCTTTCTCTCCACAGGTGTCCACTCCCAGGTCCAACTGCAGGTCGAGCATGCAT
CTAGGGCGGCCAATTCCGCCCCTCTCCCCCCCCCCCTCTCCCTCCCCCCCCCCTAACGTTACTGGCCGAA
GCCGCTTGGAATAAGGCCGGTGTGCGTTTGTCTATATGTTATTTTCCACCATATTGCCGTCTTTTGGCAA
TGTGAGGGCCCGGAAACCTGGCCCTGTCTTCTTGACGAGCATTCCTAGGGGTCTTTCCCCTCTCGCCAAA
GGAATGCAAGGTCTGTTGAATGTCGTGAAGGAAGCAGTTCCTCTGGAAGCTTCTTGAAGACAAACAACGT
CTGTAGCGACCCTTTGCAGGCAGCGGAACCCCCCACCTGGCGACAGGTGCCTCTGCGGCCAAAAGCCACG
TGTATAAGATACACCTGCAAAGGCGGCACAACCCCAGTGCCACGTTGTGAGTTGGATAGTTGTGGAAAGA
GTCAAATGGCTCTCCTCAAGCGTATTCAACAAGGGGCTGAAGGATGCCCAGAAGGTACCCCATTGTATGG
GATCTGATCTGGGGCCTCGGTGCACATGCTTTACATGTGTTTAGTCGAGGTTAAAAAAACGTCTAGGCCC
CCCGAACCACGGGGACGTGGTTTTCCTTTGAAAAACACGATGATAAGCTTGCCACAACCCGGGAGGCGCG
CCATGCTGCTATCCGTGCCGTTGCTGCTCGGCCTCCTCGGCCTGGCCGTCGCCGCACCGGTCGCCACCGA
CGAGAAGACCACTGGTTGGCGAGGTGGACACGTTGTTGAAGGACTGGCTGGGGAACTTGAACAACTTCGT
GCACGACTGGAGCATCACCCACAAGGTCAACGTGAACCAGCACCGGTCGCCACCATGGCCTCCTCCGAGA
ACGTCATCACCGAGTTCATGCGCTTCAAGGTGCGCATGGAGGGCACCGTGAACGGCCACGAGTTCGAGAT
CGAGGGCGAGGGCGAGGGCCGCCCCTACGAGGGCCACAACACCGTGAAGCTGAAGGTGACCAAGGGCGGC
CCCCTGCCCTTCGCCTGGGACATCCTGTCCCCCCAGTTCCAGTACGGCTCCAAGGTGTACGTGAAGCACC
CCGCCGACATCCCCGACTACAAGAAGCTGTCCTTCCCCGAGGGCTTCAAGTGGGAGCGCGTGATGAACTT
CGAGGACGGCGGCGTGGCGACCGTGACCCAGGACTCCTCCCTGCAGGACGGCTGCTTCATCTACAAGGTG
AAGTTCATCGGCGTGAACTTCCCCTCCGACGGCCCCGTGATGCAGAAGAAGACCATGGGCTGGGAGGCCT
CCACCGAGCGCCTGTACCCCCGCGACGGCGTGCTGAAGGGCGAGACCCACAAGGCCCTGAAGCTGAAGGA
CGGCGGCCACTACCTGGTGGAGTTCAAGTCCATCTACATGGCCAAGAAGCCCGTGCAGCTGCCCGGCTAC
TACTACGTGGACGCCAAGCTGGACATCACCTCCCACAACGAGGACTACACCATCGTGGAGCAGTACGAGC
GCACCGAGGGCCGCCACCACCTGTTCCTGTCCGGAAAGGACGAGCTGTAAGTCTAGATAACTGATCATAA
TCAGCCATACCACATTTGTAGAGGTTTTACTTGCTTTAAAAAACCTCCCACACCTCCCCCTGAACCTGAA
ACATAAAATGAATGCAATTGTTGTTGTTAACTTGTTTATTGCAGCTTATAATGGTTACAAATAAAGCAAT
AGCATCACAAATTTCACAAATAAAGCATTTTTTTCACTGCATTCTAGTTGTGGTTTGTCCAAACTCATCA
ATGTATCTTAACGCGTCGAGTGCATTCTAGTTGTGGTTTGTCCAAACTCATCAATGTATCTTATCATGTC
TGTATACCGTCGACCTCTAGCTAGAGCTTGGCGTAATCATGGTCATAGCTGTTTCCTGTGTGAAATTGTT
ATCCGCTCACAATTCCACACAACATACGAGCCGGAAGCATAAAGTGTAAAGCCTGGGGTGCCTAATGAGT
GAGCTAACTCACATTAATTGCGTTGCGCTCACTGCCCGCTTTCCAGTCGGGAAACCTGTCGTGCCAGCTG
CATTAATGAATCGGCCAACGCGCGGGGAGAGGCGGTTTGCGTATTGGGCGCTCTTCCGCTTCCTCGCTCA
CTGACTCGCTGCGCTCGGTCGTTCGGCTGCGGCGAGCGGTATCAGCTCACTCAAAGGCGGTAATACGGTT
ATCCACAGAATCAGGGGATAACGCAGGAAAGAACATGTGAGCAAAAGGCCAGCAAAAGGCCAGGAACCGT
AAAAAGGCCGCGTTGCTGGCGTTTTTCCATAGGCTCCGCCCCCCTGACGAGCATCACAAAAATCGACGCT
CAAGTCAGAGGTGGCGAAACCCGACAGGACTATAAAGATACCAGGCGTTTCCCCCTGGAAGCTCCCTCGT
GCGCTCTCCTGTTCCGACCCTGCCGCTTACCGGATACCTGTCCGCCTTTCTCCCTTCGGGAAGCGTGGCG
CTTTCTCATAGCTCACGCTGTAGGTATCTCAGTTCGGTGTAGGTCGTTCGCTCCAAGCTGGGCTGTGTGC
ACGAACCCCCCGTTCAGCCCGACCGCTGCGCCTTATCCGGTAACTATCGTCTTGAGTCCAACCCGGTAAG
ACACGACTTATCGCCACTGGCAGCAGCCACTGGTAACAGGATTAGCAGAGCGAGGTATGTAGGCGGTGCT
ACAGAGTTCTTGAAGTGGTGGCCTAACTACGGCTACACTAGAAGAACAGTATTTGGTATCTGCGCTCTGC
TGAAGCCAGTTACCTTCGGAAAAAGAGTTGGTAGCTCTTGATCCGGCAAACAAACCACCGCTGGTAGCGG
TGGTTTTTTTGTTTGCAAGCAGCAGATTACGCGCAGAAAAAAAGGATCTCAAGAAGATCCTTTGATCTTT
TCTACGGGGTCTGACGCTCAGTGGAACGAAAACTCACGTTAAGGGATTTTGGTCATGAGATTATCAAAAA
GGATCTTCACCTAGATCCTTTTAAATTAAAAATGAAGTTTTAAATCAATCTAAAGTATATATGAGTAAAC
TTGGTCTGACAGTTACCAATGCTTAATCAGTGAGGCACCTATCTCAGCGATCTGTCTATTTCGTTCATCC
ATAGTTGCCTGACTCCCCGTCGTGTAGATAACTACGATACGGGAGGGCTTACCATCTGGCCCCAGTGCTG
CAATGATACCGCGAGACCCACGCTCACCGGCTCCAGATTTATCAGCAATAAACCAGCCAGCCGGAAGGGC
CGAGCGCAGAAGTGGTCCTGCAACTTTATCCGCCTCCATCCAGTCTATTAATTGTTGCCGGGAAGCTAGA
GTAAGTAGTTCGCCAGTTAATAGTTTGCGCAACGTTGTTGCCATTGCTACAGGCATCGTGGTGTCACGCT
CGTCGTTTGGTATGGCTTCATTCAGCTCCGGTTCCCAACGATCAAGGCGAGTTACATGATCCCCCATGTT
GTGCAAAAAAGCGGTTAGCTCCTTCGGTCCTCCGATCGTTGTCAGAAGTAAGTTGGCCGCAGTGTTATCA
CTCATGGTTATGGCAGCACTGCATAATTCTCTTACTGTCATGCCATCCGTAAGATGCTTTTCTGTGACTG
GTGAGTACTCAACCAAGTCATTCTGAGAATAGTGTATGCGGCGACCGAGTTGCTCTTGCCCGGCGTCAAT
ACGGGATAATACCGCGCCACATAGCAGAACTTTAAAAGTGCTCATCATTGGAAAACGTTCTTCGGGGCGA
AAACTCTCAAGGATCTTACCGCTGTTGAGATCCAGTTCGATGTAACCCACTCGTGCACCCAACTGATCTT
CAGCATCTTTTACTTTCACCAGCGTTTCTGGGTGAGCAAAAACAGGAAGGCAAAATGCCGCAAAAAAGGG
AATAAGGGCGACACGGAAATGTTGAATACTCATACTCTTCCTTTTTCAATATTATTGAAGCATTTATCAG
GGTTATTGTCTCATGAGCGGATACATATTTGAATGTATTTAGAAAAATAAACAAATAGGGGTTCCGCGCA
CATTTCCCCGAAAAGTGCCACCTGACGTCGACGGATCGGGAGATCTCCCGATCCCCTATGGTGCACTCTC
AGTACAATCTGCTCTGATGCCGCATAGTTAAGCCAGTATCTGCTCCCTGCTTGTGTGTTGGAGGTCGCTG
AGTAGTGCGCGAGCAAAATTTAAGCTACAACAAGGCAAGGCTTGACCGACAATTGCATGAAGAATCTGCT
TAGGGTTAGGCGTTTTGCGCTGCTTCGCGATGTACGGGCCAGATATACGCGTT
